>Addgene plasmid #229287 | pXTK050 [Con-Pro_neo-Broad_PartType5] | addgene full sequence | sequence record 464678 | Addgene NGS Result
TTGAGATCCTTTTTTTCTGCGCGTAATCTGCTGCTTGCAAACAAAAAAACCACCGCTACCAGCGGTGGTT
TGTTTGCCGGATCAAGAGCTACCAACTCTTTTTCCGAAGGTAACTGGCTTCAGCAGAGCGCAGATACCAA
ATACTGTTCTTCTAGTGTAGCCGTAGTTAGGCCACCACTTCAAGAACTCTGTAGCACCGCCTACATACCT
CGCTCTGCTAATCCTGTTACCAGTGGCTGCTGCCAGTGGCGATAAGTCGTGTCTTACCGGGTTGGACTCA
AGACGATAGTTACCGGATAAGGCGCAGCGGTCGGGCTGAACGGGGGGTTCGTGCACACAGCCCAGCTTGG
AGCGAACGACCTACACCGAACTGAGATACCTACAGCGTGAGCTATGAGAAAGCGCCACGCTTCCCGAAGG
GAGAAAGGCGGACAGGTATCCGGTAAGCGGCAGGGTCGGAACAGGAGAGCGCACGAGGGAGCTTCCAGGG
GGAAACGCCTGGTATCTTTATAGTCCTGTCGGGTTTCGCCACCTCTGACTTGAGCGTCGATTTTTGTGAT
GCTCGTCAGGGGGGCGGAGCCTATGGAAAAACGCCAGCAACGCGAGTCGGTCTCTAACGTGTGTCTCAAA
ATCTCTGATGTTACATTGCACAAGATAAAAATATATCATCATGAACAATAAAACTGTCTGCTTACATAAA
CAGTAATACAAGGGGTGTTTATGTGAGACCAGAGTAGCCCGCCTAATGAGCGGGCTTTTTTTTAATTCCC
CTATTTGTTTATTTTTCTAAATACATTCAAATATGTATCCGCTCATGAGACAATAACCCTGATAAATGCT
TCAATAATATTGAAAAAGGAAGAGTATGAGCATTCAGCATTTTCGTGTGGCGCTGATTCCGTTTTTTGCG
GCGTTTTGCCTGCCGGTGTTTGCGCATCCGGAAACCCTGGTGAAAGTGAAAGATGCGGAAGATCAACTGG
GTGCGCGCGTGGGCTATATTGAACTGGATCTGAACAGCGGCAAAATTCTGGAATCTTTTCGTCCGGAAGA
ACGTTTTCCGATGATGAGCACCTTTAAAGTGCTGCTGTGCGGTGCGGTTCTGAGCCGTGTGGATGCGGGC
CAGGAACAACTGGGCCGTCGTATTCATTATAGCCAGAACGATCTGGTGGAATATAGCCCGGTGACCGAAA
AACATCTGACCGATGGCATGACCGTGCGTGAACTGTGCAGCGCGGCGATTACCATGAGCGATAACACCGC
GGCGAACCTGCTGCTGACGACCATTGGCGGTCCGAAAGAACTGACCGCGTTTCTGCATAACATGGGCGAT
CATGTGACCCGTCTGGATCGTTGGGAACCGGAACTGAACGAAGCGATTCCGAACGATGAACGTGATACCA
CCATGCCGGCAGCAATGGCGACCACCCTGCGTAAACTGCTGACGGGTGAGCTGCTGACCCTGGCAAGCCG
CCAGCAACTGATTGATTGGATGGAAGCGGATAAAGTGGCGGGTCCGCTGCTGCGTAGCGCGCTGCCGGCT
GGCTGGTTTATTGCGGATAAAAGCGGTGCGGGCGAACGTGGCAGCCGTGGCATTATTGCGGCGCTGGGCC
CGGATGGTAAACCGAGCCGTATTGTGGTGATTTATACCACCGGCAGCCAGGCGACGATGGATGAACGTAA
CCGTCAGATTGCGGAAATTGGCGCGAGCCTGATTAAACATTGGTAAACCGATACAATTAAAGGCTCCTTT
TGGAGCCTTTTTTTTTGGACGACCCTTGTCAGATCAAAGGATCTTC
Features (pLannotate 1.2.2; 4 found; start..end, strand, type, name):
      1..589     +  rep_origin     ori: high-copy-number ColE1/pMB1/pBR322/pUC origin of replication
    774..865     +  promoter       AmpR promoter: bla
    866..1723    +  CDS            bla: BLAT_ECOLX - Experimental evidence at protein level: Swiss-Prot protein existence level 1. TEM-type are the most prevalent beta-lactamases in enterobacteria; they hydrolyze the beta-lactam bond in susceptible beta-lactam antibiotics, thus conferring resistance to penicillins and cephalosporins. TEM-3 and TEM-4 are capable of hydrolyzing cefotaxime and ceftazidime. TEM-5 is capable of hydrolyzing ceftazidime. TEM-6 is capable of hydrolyzing ceftazidime and aztreonam. TEM-8/CAZ-2, TEM- 16/CAZ-7 and TEM-24/CAZ-6 are markedly active against ceftazidime. IRT- 4 shows resistance to beta-lactamase in
   1730..1769    +  terminator     fd terminator: central terminator from bacteriophage fd (Otsuka and Kunisawa, 1982)
