[The description below was written by a language model from this plasmid's Addgene catalogue record and pLannotate feature annotations shown in this document.]
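Description:
pXTK050 [Con-Pro_neo-Broad_PartType5] is a small (about 1.8 kb) Golden Gate part plasmid from the XanthoMoClo modular cloning toolkit, which was built for genetic engineering of the bacterial genera Xanthobacter and Roseixanthobacter. It sits on the pXTK backbone and is propagated in E. coli under ampicillin selection. The feature table shows a minimal storage vector: a ColE1/pMB1-family origin of replication, the bla promoter driving the TEM-type beta-lactamase gene, and a bacteriophage fd terminator immediately downstream of that resistance cassette. The catalogue entry lists the plasmid as low copy, whereas the automated annotation labels the origin as a high-copy pUC-type ori; the record does not resolve this difference.

The payload is a synthetic constitutive promoter described as the "neo Promoter (Broad)", formatted as a Type 5 part in the toolkit's assembly scheme. The name suggests a promoter associated with a neomycin resistance gene and intended for broad use, but the record does not explain its origin or the meaning of "Broad". The automated annotation did not detect the promoter as a feature. It presumably lies in one of the short unannotated stretches, most plausibly the roughly 180 bp gap between the origin and the AmpR promoter, though this cannot be confirmed from the table. The Type IIS restriction sites and overhangs that define the part position are likewise not annotated, and the 5′ cloning site is recorded as unknown.

As a part plasmid, pXTK050 is not an expression construct in itself. It serves as a donor from which the promoter module is released and combined with other toolkit parts in hierarchical Golden Gate assemblies, to give constitutive transcription in the resulting multi-part vectors.
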