Addgene plasmid #229287: pXTK050 [Con-Pro_neo-Broad_PartType5]
Purpose: XanthoMoClo Golden Gate Part Plasmid for cloning, contains Constitutive-Promoter_neo-Broad_PartType5
Depositing lab: Michael Springer. Depositing organization: Harvard Medical School. Publication: XanthoMoClo horizontal line A Robust Modular Cloning Genetic Toolkit for the Genera Xanthobacter and Roseixanthobacter. Soltysiak MPM, Ory ALH, Lee AD, Christophersen CE, Jalihal AP, Springer M. ACS Synth Biol. 2025 Apr 18;14(4):1173-1190. doi: 10.1021/acssynbio.4c00806. Epub 2025 Mar 13. PubMed 40080684.
Backbone
  Vector backbone: pXTK
  Vector type: Bacterial Expression
Growth in bacteria
  Bacterial resistance: Ampicillin, 100 μg/mL
  Growth temperature: 37°C
  Growth strain: DH5alpha
  Copy number: Low Copy
Gene/Insert
  Gene/Insert name: neo Promoter (Broad) (alt name: Constitutive-Promoter_neo-Broad_PartType5)
  Species: Synthetic
  Cloning method: Restriction Enzyme; 5′ cloning site unknown (unknown if destroyed)
Terms and licenses: Academic/Nonprofit Terms; Industry Terms: Not Available to Industry
How to cite: pXTK050 [Con-Pro_neo-Broad_PartType5] was a gift from Michael Springer (Addgene plasmid # 229287 ; http://n2t.net/addgene:229287 ; RRID:Addgene_229287)
